>Addgene plasmid #56200 | mMaroon-H2B-6 | addgene full sequence | sequence record 173175 | Addgene NGS Result
ATGCCAGAGCCAGCGAAGTCTGCTCCCGCCCCGAAAAAGGGCTCCAAGAAGGCGGTGACTAAGGCGCAGA
AGAAAGGCGGCAAGAAGCGCAAGCGCAGCCGCAAGGAGAGCTATTCCATCTATGTGTACAAGGTTCTGAA
GCAGGTCCACCCTGACACCGGCATTTCGTCCAAGGCCATGGGCATCATGAATTCGTTTGTGAACGACATT
TTCGAGCGCATCGCAGGTGAGGCTTCCCGCCTGGCGCATTACAACAAGCGCTCGACCATCACCTCCAGGG
AGATCCAGACGGCCGTGCGCCTGCTGCTGCCTGGGGAGTTGGCCAAGCACGCCGTGTCCGAGGGTACTAA
GGCCATCACCAAGTACACCAGCGCTAAGGATCCACCGGTCGCCACCATGGTGAGCAAGGGCGAGGAGCTG
ATCAAGGAGAACATGCACACCAAGCTGTACCTGACAGGCACCGTGAACAACCACTACTTCGAATGCACCG
CCGAAGGGGAGGGCAAGCCCTACGAGGGCACCCAGACCAACAGGATCAAGGTGGTGCGCGGAGGCCCCCT
GCCGTTCGCATTCGACATCCTGGCCCCCTGCTTTATGTACGGGAGCAAGACCTTCATTAACCATCCACCT
GACATTCCCGATTATTTTAAGCAGTCCTTCCCTGAGGGCTTCACATGGGAGAGAACCACCGTTTACGAAG
ACGGGGGCACACTCACTGCTACACAGGACACCAGCCTCCAGGACGGCTGCCTGATCTACAACGTCCAAGT
CAGAGGGGAGAACTTCCCATCCAACGGCCCTGTGATGCAGAAGAAAACACTCGGCTGGGAGGCCAGTACC
GAGACCCTGTACCCCGCTGACGGCAGCCTGGAAGGCAGACTGGACTGGGCCCTGAAGCTCGTGGGCGGGG
GCCACCTGCACTGCAGACTGGAAACCACATACAGATCCAAGAAACCCGCAAAGAACCTCAAGATGCCCGG
CGTCTATTTTATTGACAGGAGACTGGAAAGAATCAAGGAGGCCGACAATGAGACCTACGTCGAGCAGCAC
GAGGTGGCTGTGGCCAGATACTGCGACCTCCCTAGCAAACTGGGGCACAAACTTAATGGCATGGACGAGC
TGTACAAGTAAGCGGCCGCGACTCTAGATCATAATCAGCCATACCACATTTGTAGAGGTTTTACTTGCTT
TAAAAAACCTCCCACACCTCCCCCTGAACCTGAAACATAAAATGAATGCAATTGTTGTTGTTAACTTGTT
TATTGCAGCTTATAATGGTTACAAATAAAGCAATAGCATCACAAATTTCACAAATAAAGCATTTTTTTCA
CTGCATTCTAGTTGTGGTTTGTCCAAACTCATCAATGTATCTTAAGGCGTAAATTGTAAGCGTTAATATT
TTGTTAAAATTCGCGTTAAATTTTTGTTAAATCAGCTCATTTTTTAACCAATAGGCCGAAATCGGCAAAA
TCCCTTATAAATCAAAAGAATAGACCGAGATAGGGT
[37 nt withheld, positions 1507-1543]
AAAGAACGTGGACTCCAACGTCAAAGG
[49 nt withheld, positions 1571-1619]
T
[91 nt withheld, positions 1621-1711]
G
[124 nt withheld, positions 1713-1836]
CAGGTGGCACTTTTCGGGGAAATGTGCGCGGAACCCCTATTTGTTTATTTTTCTAAATACATTCAAATAT
GTATCCGCTCATGAGACAATAACCCTGATAAATGCTTCAATAATATTGAAAAAGGAAGAGTCCTGAGGCG
GAAAGAACCAGCTGTGGAATGTGTGTCAGTTAGGGTGTGGAAAGTCCCCAGGCTCCCCAGCAGGCAGAAG
TATGCAAAGCATGCATCTCAATTAGTCAGCAACCAGGTGTGGAAAGTCCCCAGGCTCCCCAGCAGGCAGA
AGTATGCAAAGCATGCATCTCAATTAGTCAGCAACCATAGTCCCGCCCCTAACTCCGCCCATCCCGCCCC
TAACTCCGCCCAGTTCCGCCCATTCTCCGCCCCATGGCTGACTAATTTTTTTTATTTATGCAGAGGCCGA
GGCCGCCTCGGCCTCTGAGCTATTCCAGAAGTAGTGAGGAGGCTTTTTTGGAGGCCTAGGCTTTTGCAAA
GATCGATCAAGAGACAGGATGAGGATCGTTTCGCATGATTGAACAAGATGGATTGCACGCAGGTTCTCCG
GCCGCTTGGGTGGAGAGGCTATTCGGCTATGACTGGGCACAACAGACAATCGGCTGCTCTGATGCCGCCG
TGTTCCGGCTGTCAGCGCAGGGGCGCCCGGTTCTTTTTGTCAAGACCGACCTGTCCGGTGCCCTGAATGA
ACTGCAAGACGAGGCAGCGCGGCTATCGTGGCTGGCCACGACGGGCGTTCCTTGCGCAGCTGTGCTCGAC
GTTGTCACTGAAGCGGGAAGGGACTGGCTGCTATTGGGCGAAGTGCCGGGGCAGGATCTCCTGTCATCTC
ACCTTGCTCCTGCCGAGAAAGTATCCATCATGGCTGATGCAATGCGGCGGCTGCATACGCTTGATCCGGC
TACCTGCCCATTCGACCACCAAGCGAAACATCGCATCGAGCGAGCACGTACTCGGATGGAAGCCGGTCTT
GTCGATCAGGATGATCTGGACGAAGAGCATCAGGGGCTCGCGCCAGCCGAACTGTTCGCCAGGCTCAAGG
CGAGCATGCCCGACGGCGAGGATCTCGTCGTGACCCATGGCGATGCCTGCTTGCCGAATATCATGGTGGA
AAATGGCCGCTTTTCTGGATTCATCGACTGTGGCCGGCTGGGTGTGGCGGACCGCTATCAGGACATAGCG
TTGGCTACCCGTGATATTGCTGAAGAGCTTGGCGGCGAATGGGCTGACCGCTTCCTCGTGCTTTACGGTA
TCGCCGCTCCCGATTCGCAGCGCATCGCCTTCTATCGCCTTCTTGACGAGTTCTTCTGAGCGGGACTCTG
GGGTTCGAAATGACCGACCAAGCGACGCCCAACCTGCCATCACGAGATTTCGATTCCACCGCCGCCTTCT
ATGAAAGGTTGGGCTTCGGAATCGTTTTCCGGGACGCCGGCTGGATGATCCTCCAGCGCGGGGATCTCAT
GCTGGAGTTCTTCGCCCACCCTAGGGGGAGGCTAACTGAAACACGGAAGGAGACAATACCGGAAGGAACC
CGCGCTATGACGGCAATAAAAAGACAGAATAAAACGCACGGTGTTGGGTCGTTTGTTCATAAACGCGGGG
TTCGGTCCCAGGGCTGGCACTCTGTCGATACCCCACCGAGACCCCATTGGGGCCAATACGCCCGCGTTTC
TTCCTTTTCCCCACCCCACCCCCCAAGTTCGGGTGAAGGCCCAGGGCTCGCAGCCAACGTCGGGGCGGCA
GGCCCTGCCATAGCCTCAGGTTACTCATATATACTTTAGATTGATTTAAAACTTCATTTTTAATTTAAAA
GGATCTAGGTGAAGATCCTTTTTGATAATCTCATGACCAAAATCCCTTAACGTGAGTTTTCGTTCCACTG
AGCGTCAGACCCCGTAGAAAAGATCAAAGGATCTTCTTGAGATCCTTTTTTTCTGCGCGTAATCTGCTGC
TTGCAAACAAAAAAACCACCGCTACCAGCGGTGGTTTGTTTGCCGGATCAAGAGCTACCAACTCTTTTTC
CGAAGGTAACTGGCTTCAGCAGAGCGCAGATACCAAATACTGTTCTTCTAGTGTAGCCGTAGTTAGGCCA
CCACTTCAAGAACTCTGTAGCACCGCCTACATACCTCGCTCTGCTAATCCTGTTACCAGTGGCTGCTGCC
AGTGGCGATAAGTCGTGTCTTACCGGGTTGGACTCAAGACGATAGTTACCGGATAAGGCGCAGCGGTCGG
GCTGAACGGGGGGTTCGTGCACACAGCCCAGCTTGGAGCGAACGACCTACACCGAACTGAGATACCTACA
GCGTGAGCTATGAGAAAGCGCCACGCTTCCCGAAGGGAGAAAGGCGGACAGGTATCCGGTAAGCGGCAGG
GTCGGAACAGGAGAGCGCACGAGGGAGCTTCCAGGGGGAAACGCCTGGTATCTTTATAGTCCTGTCGGGT
TTCGCCACCTCTGACTTGAGCGTCGATTTTTGTGATGCTCGTCAGGGGGGCGGAGCCTATGGAAAAACGC
CAGCAACGCGGCCTTTTTACGGTTCCTGGCCTTTTGCTGGCCTTTTGCTCACATGTTCTTTCCTGCGTTA
TCCCCTGATTCTGTGGATAACCGTATTACCGCCATGCATTAGTTATTAATAGTAATCAATTACGGGGTCA
TTAGTTCATAGCCCATATATGGAGTTCCGCGTTACATAACTTACGGTAAATGGCCCGCCTGGCTGACCGC
CCAACGACCCCCGCCCATTGACGTCAATAATGACGTATGTTCCCATAGTAACGCCAATAGGGACTTTCCA
TTGACGTCAATGGGTGGAGTATTTACGGTAAACTGCCCACTTGGCAGTACATCAAGTGTATCATATGCCA
AGTACGCCCCCTATTGACGTCAATGACGGTAAATGGCCCGCCTGGCATTATGCCCAGTACATGACCTTAT
GGGACTTTCCTACTTGGCAGTACATCTACGTATTAGTCATCGCTATTACCATGGTGATGCGGTTTTGGCA
GTACATCAATGGGCGTGGATAGCGGTTTGACTCACGGGGATTTCCAAGTCTCCACCCCATTGACGTCAAT
GGGAGTTTGTTTTGGCACCAAAATCAACGGGACTTTCCAAAATGTCGTAACAACTCCGCCCCATTGACGC
AAATGGGCGGTAGGCGTGTACGGTGGGAGGTCTATATAAGCAGAGCTGGTTTAGTGAACCGTCAGATCCG
CTAGCGCTACCGGACTCAGATCTCGAGCTCAAGCTTCGAATTCTGCAGTCGACGGTACCGCCACC
Features (pLannotate 1.2.2; 15 found; start..end, strand, type, name):
      1..378     +  CDS            H2B: human histone H2B; HIST1H2BJ
    397..1131    +  CDS            mMaroon1: bright, rapidly maturing, monomeric far-red fluorescent protein (Bajar et al., 2016)
   1147..1230    +  CDS            large T antigen (fragment): large T antigen from SV40 (simian virus 40)
   1253..1374    +  polyA_signal   SV40 poly(A) signal: SV40 polyadenylation signal
   1408..1836    -  rep_origin     f1 ori (sequence partly withheld): f1 bacteriophage origin of replication; arrow indicates direction of (+) strand synthesis
   1863..1967    +  promoter       AmpR promoter: bla
   1969..2326    +  promoter       SV40 promoter: SV40 enhancer and early promoter
   2361..3155    +  CDS            NeoR/KanR: aminoglycoside phosphotransferase from Tn5; aph(3')-II (or nptII); confers resistance to neomycin, kanamycin, and G418 (Geneticin®)
   3176..3328    +  CDS            ble (fragment): BLE_KLEPN - Experimental evidence at protein level: Swiss-Prot protein existence level 1. Binding protein with a strong affinity to the bleomycin family of antibiotics. Binds to CL990; an antimitotic-antibiotic compound. From Klebsiella pneumoniae.
   3387..3434    +  polyA_signal   HSV TK poly(A) signal: herpes simplex virus thymidine kinase polyadenylation signal (Cole and Stacy, 1985)
   3525..3541    -  polyA_signal   bGH poly(A) signal (fragment): bovine growth hormone polyadenylation signal
   3763..4351    +  rep_origin     ori: high-copy-number ColE1/pMB1/pBR322/pUC origin of replication
   4526..4829    +  enhancer       CMV enhancer: human cytomegalovirus immediate early enhancer
   4830..5033    +  promoter       CMV promoter: human cytomegalovirus (CMV) immediate early promoter
   5056..5117    +  misc_feature   MCS (fragment): multiple cloning site
