[The description below was written by a language model from this plasmid's Addgene catalogue record and pLannotate feature annotations shown in this document.]
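Description:
mMaroon-H2B-6 is a mammalian expression plasmid that produces human histone H2B (HIST1H2BJ/H2BC11) fused at its C terminus to the monomeric far-red fluorescent protein mMaroon. The feature table shows the H2B coding sequence followed, after a short linker gap, by the mMaroon1 open reading frame. The "6" in the name may refer to the linker length, but the record does not say so. The recorded H2B insert carries two substitutions, D26G and V119I. Transcription is driven by the human cytomegalovirus immediate-early enhancer and promoter, located just upstream of a remnant of the multiple cloning site, and is terminated by the SV40 polyadenylation signal. A short annotated large T antigen fragment lies within this SV40-derived 3′ region and is probably not a functional element.

The backbone has the layout of a classic fluorescent-protein fusion vector. A high-copy ColE1/pUC-type origin supports propagation in E. coli, and an f1 origin is also present. A single NeoR/KanR (aminoglycoside phosphotransferase) gene is preceded by both a bacterial promoter and the SV40 enhancer/early promoter and followed by the HSV TK polyadenylation signal, so it confers kanamycin resistance in bacteria and G418 resistance in mammalian cells. The small ble and bGH poly(A) fragments flagged by the annotation are likely incidental matches. The sequenced record is 5,121 nt.

Because H2B is incorporated into nucleosomes, the fusion labels chromatin and serves as a nuclear/histone localization marker for fluorescence imaging. Its recorded excitation is near 610 nm and emission near 652 nm, a far-red range that can be combined with green or orange reporters.
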