Addgene plasmid #56200: mMaroon-H2B-6
Purpose: Localization: Nucleus/Histones, Excitation: 610, Emission: 652
Depositing lab: Michael Davidson. Depositing organization: Florida State University, Tallahassee.
Backbone
  Vector backbone: mMaroon
  Backbone size w/o insert (bp): 4750
  Vector type: Mammalian Expression
  Selectable markers: Neomycin (select with G418)
Growth in bacteria
  Bacterial resistance: Kanamycin, 50 μg/mL
  Growth temperature: 37°C
  Growth strain: DH5alpha
  Copy number: High Copy
Gene/Insert
  Gene/Insert name: H2B (alt names: Human Histone H2B; NM_021058.3)
  Species: H. sapiens (human)
  Mutation: D26G and V119I in H2B
  Entrez Gene: H2BC11 (a.k.a. H2B/r, H2BFR, H2BJ, HIST1H2BJ)
  Promoter: CMV
  Tag / fusion protein: mMaroon (C terminal on backbone)
  Cloning method: Unknown
  Sequencing primers: 5′ CMV-F; 3′ SV40pA-R
Terms and licenses: Academic/Nonprofit Terms; Industry Terms
Depositor comments: . Excitation = 610; Emission = 652
How to cite: mMaroon-H2B-6 was a gift from Michael Davidson (Addgene plasmid # 56200 ; http://n2t.net/addgene:56200 ; RRID:Addgene_56200)
