>Addgene plasmid #56200 | mMaroon-H2B-6 | depositor partial sequence | sequence record 87098 | insert sequence
CGTCAGATCCGCTAGCGCTACCGGACTCAGATCTCGAGCTCAAGCTTCGAATTCTGCAGTCGACGGTACC
GCCACCATGCCAGAGCCAGCGAAGTCTGCTCCCGCCCCGAAAAAGGGCTCCAAGAAGGCGGTGACTAAGG
CGCAGAAGAAAGGCGGCAAGAAGCGCAAGCGCAGCCGCAAGGAGAGCTATTCCATCTATGTGTACAAGGT
TCTGAAGCAGGTCCACCCTGACACCGGCATTTCGTCCAAGGCCATGGGCATCATGAATTCGTTTGTGAAC
GACATTTTCGAGCGCATCGCAGGTGAGGCTTCCCGCCTGGCGCATTACAACAAGCGCTCGACCATCACCT
CCAGGGAGATCCAGACGGCCGTGCGCCTGCTGCTGCCTGGGGAGTTGGCCAAGCACGCCGTGTCCGAGGG
TACTAAGGCCATCACCAAGTACACCAGCGCTAAGGATCCACCGGTCGCCACCATGGTGAGCAAGGGCGAG
GAGCTGATCAAGGAGAACATGCACACCAAGCTGTACCTGACAGGCACCGTGAACAACCACTACTTCGAAT
GCACCGCCGAAGGGGAGGGCAAGCCCTACGAGGGCACCCAGACCAACAGGATCAAGGTGGTGCGCGGAGG
CCCCCTGCCGTTCGCATTCGACATCCTGGCCCCCTGCTTTATGTACGGGAGCAAGACCTTCATTAACCAT
CCACCTGACATTCCCGATTATTTTAAGCAGTCCTTCCCTGAGGGCTTCACATGGGAGAGAACCACCGTTT
ACGAAGACGGGGGCACACTCACTGCTACACAGGACACCAGCCTCCAGGACGGCTGCCTGATCTACAACGT
CCAAGTCAGAGGGGAGAACTTCCCATCCAACGGCCCTGTGATGCAGAAGAAAACACTCGGCTGGGAGGCC
AGTACCGAGACCCTGTACCCCGCTGACGGCAGCCTGGAAGGCAGACTGGACTGGGCCCTGAAGCTCGTGG
GCGGGGGCCACCTGCACTGCAGACTGGAAACCACATACAGATCCAAGAAACCCGCAAAGAACCTCAAGAT
GCCCGGCGTCTATTTTATTGACAGGAGACTGGAAAGAATCAAGGAGGCCGACAATGAGACCTACGTCGAG
CAGCACGAGGTGGCTGTGGCCAGATACTGCGACCTCCCTAGCAAACTGGGGCACAAACTTAATGGCATGG
ACGAGCTGTACAAGTAAGCGGCCGCGACTCTAGATCATAATCAGCCATACCACATT
